Addgene plasmid #77478: CAMK1 gRNA (BRDN0001146762)
Purpose: 3rd generation lentiviral gRNA plasmid targeting human CAMK1
Depositing lab: John Doench & David Root. Depositing organization: Broad Institute. Publication: Optimized sgRNA design to maximize activity and minimize off-target effects of CRISPR-Cas9. Doench JG, Fusi N, Sullender M, Hegde M, Vaimberg EW, Donovan KF, Smith I, Tothova Z, Wilen C, Orchard R, Virgin HW, Listgarten J, Root DE. Nat Biotechnol. 2016 Jan 18. doi: 10.1038/nbt.3437. PubMed 26780180.
Backbone
  Vector backbone: lentiGuide-Puro
  Backbone manufacturer: Zhang Lab (Addgene plasmid # 52963)
  Vector type: Mammalian Expression, Lentiviral, CRISPR
  Selectable markers: Puromycin
Growth in bacteria
  Bacterial resistance: Ampicillin, 100 μg/mL
  Growth temperature: 37°C
  Growth strain: DH5alpha
  Copy number: High Copy
Gene/Insert
  Gene/Insert name: CAMK1 (alt names: CAMK1; NM_003656.4)
  gRNA/shRNA sequence: GATCCCGGTGTACAATGCCC
  Species: H. sapiens (human)
  Entrez Gene: CAMK1 (a.k.a. CAMKI)
  Promoter: hU6
  Cloning method: Unknown
  Sequencing primers: 5′ U6-F; 3′ pS2-R
Terms and licenses: Academic/Nonprofit Terms; Industry Terms: Not Available to Industry
Depositor comments: The gRNA was designed to target the following Genbank reference sequence(s): NM_003656.4. Note that this plasmid does NOT contain Cas9. It should be used in conjunction with lentiCas9-Blast (Addgene #52962) or otherwise with cell lines already expressing Cas9. Browse the full kinome gRNA library at http://www.addgene.org/pooled-library/broadgpp-human-kinome/ or visit http://www.broadinstitute.org/rnai/public/ for detailed protocols and information.
How to cite: CAMK1 gRNA (BRDN0001146762) was a gift from John Doench & David Root (Addgene plasmid # 77478 ; http://n2t.net/addgene:77478 ; RRID:Addgene_77478)
