[The description below was written by a language model from this plasmid's Addgene catalogue record and pLannotate feature annotations shown in this document.]
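Description:
CAMK1 gRNA (BRDN0001146762) is a third-generation lentiviral CRISPR guide plasmid built on the lentiGuide-Puro backbone and designed to direct Streptococcus pyogenes Cas9 to the human CAMK1 gene (calcium/calmodulin-dependent protein kinase I). The 8.3 kb plasmid is propagated in E. coli at high copy from a ColE1/pUC-type origin under ampicillin selection (AmpR, β-lactamase). It also carries an f1 origin and backbone remnants such as lac regulatory elements, T7 and T3 promoters, and an SV40 origin and poly(A) signal outside the viral cassette.

The transfer cassette begins with an RSV promoter fused to a truncated HIV-1 5' LTR, which makes genomic RNA production Tat-independent. This is followed by the Ψ packaging signal with a partial gag region, the Rev response element for nuclear export of the unspliced RNA, and a cPPT/CTS. It ends in a ΔU3 self-inactivating 3' LTR. Within this unit, a human U6 RNA polymerase III promoter drives the 20-nt CAMK1 spacer joined to the SpCas9 gRNA scaffold. A separate EF-1α promoter with its intron A expresses puromycin N-acetyltransferase for selection of transduced mammalian cells, and a WPRE enhances transcript expression.

The plasmid does not encode Cas9, so it is meant to be used with a separate Cas9 vector such as lentiCas9-Blast or in cells that already express Cas9. The guide was designed against a CAMK1 RefSeq transcript and belongs to a human kinome gRNA collection, generated alongside work on optimizing sgRNA design for on-target activity and reduced off-target effects. It is typically used for CAMK1 knockout in individual or library-derived experiments.
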