Features (pLannotate 1.2.2; 29 found; start..end, strand, type, name):
     14..80      +  CDS            small t antigen (fragment): SV40 (simian virus 40) small t antigen
    106..317     +  promoter       EF-1α core promoter: core promoter for human elongation factor EF-1α
    318..1256    +  intron         EF-1α intron A: intron upstream of the start codon of human EF-1α
   1278..1877    +  CDS            PuroR (fragment): puromycin N-acetyltransferase; pac from Streptomyces; confers resistance to puromycin
   1893..2481    +  misc_feature   WPRE: woodchuck hepatitis virus posttranscriptional regulatory element
   2532..2551    +  misc_feature   cPPT/CTS (fragment): central polypurine tract and central termination sequence of HIV-1
   2553..2786    +  LTR            3' LTR (ΔU3): self-inactivating 3' long terminal repeat (LTR) from HIV-1
   2864..2985    +  polyA_signal   SV40 poly(A) signal: SV40 polyadenylation signal
   3025..3160    +  rep_origin     SV40 ori: SV40 origin of replication
   3181..3199    -  promoter       T7 promoter: promoter for bacteriophage T7 RNA polymerase
   3207..3362    +  CDS            lacZα (fragment): LacZα fragment of β-galactosidase; lacZ fragment
   3367..3795    +  rep_origin     f1 ori (sequence partly withheld): f1 bacteriophage origin of replication; arrow indicates direction of (+) strand synthesis
   3848..3952    +  promoter       AmpR promoter: bla
   3953..4813    +  CDS            AmpR: β-lactamase; bla; confers resistance to ampicillin, carbenicillin, and related antibiotics
   4984..5572    +  rep_origin     ori: high-copy-number ColE1/pMB1/pBR322/pUC origin of replication
   5755..5847    +  CDS            lacI (fragment): lac repressor; lacI; The lac repressor binds to the lac operator to inhibit transcription in E. coli. This inhibition can be relieved by adding lactose or isopropyl-β-D-thiogalactopyranoside (IPTG).
   5860..5881    +  protein_bind   CAP binding site: CAP binding activates transcription in the presence of cAMP. E. coli catabolite activator protein
   5896..5926    +  promoter       lac promoter: promoter for the E. coli lac operon
   5934..5950    +  protein_bind   lac operator: The lac repressor binds to the lac operator to inhibit transcription in E. coli. This inhibition can be relieved by adding lactose or isopropyl-β-D-thiogalactopyranoside (IPTG). lac repressor encoded by lacI
   5995..6013    +  promoter       T3 promoter: promoter for bacteriophage T3 RNA polymerase
   6041..6267    +  promoter       RSV promoter: Rous sarcoma virus enhancer/promoter
   6268..6448    +  LTR            5' LTR (truncated): truncated 5' long terminal repeat (LTR) from HIV-1
   6495..6620    +  misc_feature   HIV-1 Ψ: packaging signal of human immunodeficiency virus type 1
   6604..6967    +  CDS            HIV-1 gag (fragment): gag protein from human immunodeficiency virus 1; gag
   7113..7346    +  misc_feature   RRE: The Rev response element (RRE) of HIV-1 allows for Rev-dependent mRNA export from the nucleus to the cytoplasm.
   7723..7749    +  CDS            Rev (fragment): human immunodeficiency virus 1 (HIV-1) Rev protein; rev; enhances nuclear export of unspliced and incompletely spliced viral mRNAs
   7753..7993    +  promoter       U6 promoter: RNA polymerase III promoter for human U6 snRNA
   8023..8098    +  misc_RNA       gRNA scaffold: guide RNA scaffold for the Streptococcus pyogenes CRISPR/Cas9 system
   8154..8271    +  misc_feature   cPPT/CTS: central polypurine tract and central termination sequence of HIV-1
>Addgene plasmid #77478 | CAMK1 gRNA (BRDN0001146762) | addgene full sequence | sequence record 187840 | Addgene Assembled Sequence
CCCGGGTGCAAAGATGGATAAAGTTTTAAACAGAGAGGAATCTTTGCAGCTAATGGACCTTCTAGGTCTT
GAAAGGAGTGGGAATTGGCTCCGGTGCCCGTCAGTGGGCAGAGCGCACATCGCCCACAGTCCCCGAGAAG
TTGGGGGGAGGGGTCGGCAATTGATCCGGTGCCTAGAGAAGGTGGCGCGGGGTAAACTGGGAAAGTGATG
TCGTGTACTGGCTCCGCCTTTTTCCCGAGGGTGGGGGAGAACCGTATATAAGTGCAGTAGTCGCCGTGAA
CGTTCTTTTTCGCAACGGGTTTGCCGCCAGAACACAGGTAAGTGCCGTGTGTGGTTCCCGCGGGCCTGGC
CTCTTTACGGGTTATGGCCCTTGCGTGCCTTGAATTACTTCCACCTGGCTGCAGTACGTGATTCTTGATC
CCGAGCTTCGGGTTGGAAGTGGGTGGGAGAGTTCGAGGCCTTGCGCTTAAGGAGCCCCTTCGCCTCGTGC
TTGAGTTGAGGCCTGGCCTGGGCGCTGGGGCCGCCGCGTGCGAATCTGGTGGCACCTTCGCGCCTGTCTC
GCTGCTTTCGATAAGTCTCTAGCCATTTAAAATTTTTGATGACCTGCTGCGACGCTTTTTTTCTGGCAAG
ATAGTCTTGTAAATGCGGGCCAAGATCTGCACACTGGTATTTCGGTTTTTGGGGCCGCGGGCGGCGACGG
GGCCCGTGCGTCCCAGCGCACATGTTCGGCGAGGCGGGGCCTGCGAGCGCGGCCACCGAGAATCGGACGG
GGGTAGTCTCAAGCTGGCCGGCCTGCTCTGGTGCCTGGCCTCGCGCCGCCGTGTATCGCCCCGCCCTGGG
CGGCAAGGCTGGCCCGGTCGGCACCAGTTGCGTGAGCGGAAAGATGGCCGCTTCCCGGCCCTGCTGCAGG
GAGCTCAAAATGGAGGACGCGGCGCTCGGGAGAGCGGGCGGGTGAGTCACCCACACAAAGGAAAAGGGCC
TTTCCGTCCTCAGCCGTCGCTTCATGTGACTCCACGGAGTACCGGGCGCCGTCCAGGCACCTCGATTAGT
TCTCGAGCTTTTGGAGTACGTCGTCTTTAGGTTGGGGGGAGGGGTTTTATGCGATGGAGTTTCCCCACAC
TGAGTGGGTGGAGACTGAAGTTAGGCCAGCTTGGCACTTGATGTAATTCTCCTTGGAATTTGCCCTTTTT
GAGTTTGGATCTTGGTTCATTCTCAAGCCTCAGACAGTGGTTCAAAGTTTTTTTCTTCCATTTCAGGTGT
CGTGACGTACGGCCACCATGACCGAGTACAAGCCCACGGTGCGCCTCGCCACCCGCGACGACGTCCCCAG
GGCCGTACGCACCCTCGCCGCCGCGTTCGCCGACTACCCCGCCACGCGCCACACCGTCGATCCGGACCGC
CACATCGAGCGGGTCACCGAGCTGCAAGAACTCTTCCTCACGCGCGTCGGGCTCGACATCGGCAAGGTGT
GGGTCGCGGACGACGGCGCCGCCGTGGCGGTCTGGACCACGCCGGAGAGCGTCGAAGCGGGGGCGGTGTT
CGCCGAGATCGGCCCGCGCATGGCCGAGTTGAGCGGTTCCCGGCTGGCCGCGCAGCAACAGATGGAAGGC
CTCCTGGCGCCGCACCGGCCCAAGGAGCCCGCGTGGTTCCTGGCCACCGTCGGAGTCTCGCCCGACCACC
AGGGCAAGGGTCTGGGCAGCGCCGTCGTGCTCCCCGGAGTGGAGGCGGCCGAGCGCGCCGGGGTGCCCGC
CTTCCTGGAGACCTCCGCGCCCCGCAACCTCCCCTTCTACGAGCGGCTCGGCTTCACCGTCACCGCCGAC
GTCGAGGTGCCCGAAGGACCGCGCACCTGGTGCATGACCCGCAAGCCCGGTGCCTGAACGCGTTAAGTCG
ACAATCAACCTCTGGATTACAAAATTTGTGAAAGATTGACTGGTATTCTTAACTATGTTGCTCCTTTTAC
GCTATGTGGATACGCTGCTTTAATGCCTTTGTATCATGCTATTGCTTCCCGTATGGCTTTCATTTTCTCC
TCCTTGTATAAATCCTGGTTGCTGTCTCTTTATGAGGAGTTGTGGCCCGTTGTCAGGCAACGTGGCGTGG
TGTGCACTGTGTTTGCTGACGCAACCCCCACTGGTTGGGGCATTGCCACCACCTGTCAGCTCCTTTCCGG
GACTTTCGCTTTCCCCCTCCCTATTGCCACGGCGGAACTCATCGCCGCCTGCCTTGCCCGCTGCTGGACA
GGGGCTCGGCTGTTGGGCACTGACAATTCCGTGGTGTTGTCGGGGAAATCATCGTCCTTTCCTTGGCTGC
TCGCCTGTGTTGCCACCTGGATTCTGCGCGGGACGTCCTTCTGCTACGTCCCTTCGGCCCTCAATCCAGC
GGACCTTCCTTCCCGCGGCCTGCTGCCGGCTCTGCGGCCTCTTCCGCGTCTTCGCCTTCGCCCTCAGACG
AGTCGGATCTCCCTTTGGGCCGCCTCCCCGCGTCGACTTTAAGACCAATGACTTACAAGGCAGCTGTAGA
TCTTAGCCACTTTTTAAAAGAAAAGGGGGGACTGGAAGGGCTAATTCACTCCCAACGAAGACAAGATCTG
CTTTTTGCTTGTACTGGGTCTCTCTGGTTAGACCAGATCTGAGCCTGGGAGCTCTCTGGCTAACTAGGGA
ACCCACTGCTTAAGCCTCAATAAAGCTTGCCTTGAGTGCTTCAAGTAGTGTGTGCCCGTCTGTTGTGTGA
CTCTGGTAACTAGAGATCCCTCAGACCCTTTTAGTCAGTGTGGAAAATCTCTAGCAGTACGTATAGTAGT
TCATGTCATCTTATTATTCAGTATTTATAACTTGCAAAGAAATGAATATCAGAGAGTGAGAGGAACTTGT
TTATTGCAGCTTATAATGGTTACAAATAAAGCAATAGCATCACAAATTTCACAAATAAAGCATTTTTTTC
ACTGCATTCTAGTTGTGGTTTGTCCAAACTCATCAATGTATCTTATCATGTCTGGCTCTAGCTATCCCGC
CCCTAACTCCGCCCATCCCGCCCCTAACTCCGCCCAGTTCCGCCCATTCTCCGCCCCATGGCTGACTAAT
TTTTTTTATTTATGCAGAGGCCGAGGCCGCCTCGGCCTCTGAGCTATTCCAGAAGTAGTGAGGAGGCTTT
TTTGGAGGCCTAGGGACGTACCCAATTCGCCCTATAGTGAGTCGTATTACGCGCGCTCACTGGCCGTCGT
TTTACAACGTCGTGACTGGGAAAACCCTGGCGTTACCCAACTTAATCGCCTTGCAGCACATCCCCCTTTC
GCCAGCTGGCGTAATAGCGAAGAGGCCCGCACCGATCGCCCTTCCCAACAGTTGCGCAGCCTGAATGGCG
AATGGG
[124 nt withheld, positions 3367-3490]
C
[91 nt withheld, positions 3492-3582]
A
[49 nt withheld, positions 3584-3632]
CCTTTGACGTTGGAGTCCACGTTCTTT
[37 nt withheld, positions 3660-3696]
ACCCTATCTCGGTCTATTCTTTTGATTTATAAGGGATTTTGCCGATTTCGGCCTATTGGTTAAAAAATGA
GCTGATTTAACAAAAATTTAACGCGAATTTTAACAAAATATTAACGCTTACAATTTAGGTGGCACTTTTC
GGGGAAATGTGCGCGGAACCCCTATTTGTTTATTTTTCTAAATACATTCAAATATGTATCCGCTCATGAG
ACAATAACCCTGATAAATGCTTCAATAATATTGAAAAAGGAAGAGTATGAGTATTCAACATTTCCGTGTC
GCCCTTATTCCCTTTTTTGCGGCATTTTGCCTTCCTGTTTTTGCTCACCCAGAAACGCTGGTGAAAGTAA
AAGATGCTGAAGATCAGTTGGGTGCACGAGTGGGTTACATCGAACTGGATCTCAACAGCGGTAAGATCCT
TGAGAGTTTTCGCCCCGAAGAACGTTTTCCAATGATGAGCACTTTTAAAGTTCTGCTATGTGGCGCGGTA
TTATCCCGTATTGACGCCGGGCAAGAGCAACTCGGTCGCCGCATACACTATTCTCAGAATGACTTGGTTG
AGTACTCACCAGTCACAGAAAAGCATCTTACGGATGGCATGACAGTAAGAGAATTATGCAGTGCTGCCAT
AACCATGAGTGATAACACTGCGGCCAACTTACTTCTGACAACGATCGGAGGACCGAAGGAGCTAACCGCT
TTTTTGCACAACATGGGGGATCATGTAACTCGCCTTGATCGTTGGGAACCGGAGCTGAATGAAGCCATAC
CAAACGACGAGCGTGACACCACGATGCCTGTAGCAATGGCAACAACGTTGCGCAAACTATTAACTGGCGA
ACTACTTACTCTAGCTTCCCGGCAACAATTAATAGACTGGATGGAGGCGGATAAAGTTGCAGGACCACTT
CTGCGCTCGGCCCTTCCGGCTGGCTGGTTTATTGCTGATAAATCTGGAGCCGGTGAGCGTGGGTCTCGCG
GTATCATTGCAGCACTGGGGCCAGATGGTAAGCCCTCCCGTATCGTAGTTATCTACACGACGGGGAGTCA
GGCAACTATGGATGAACGAAATAGACAGATCGCTGAGATAGGTGCCTCACTGATTAAGCATTGGTAACTG
TCAGACCAAGTTTACTCATATATACTTTAGATTGATTTAAAACTTCATTTTTAATTTAAAAGGATCTAGG
TGAAGATCCTTTTTGATAATCTCATGACCAAAATCCCTTAACGTGAGTTTTCGTTCCACTGAGCGTCAGA
CCCCGTAGAAAAGATCAAAGGATCTTCTTGAGATCCTTTTTTTCTGCGCGTAATCTGCTGCTTGCAAACA
AAAAAACCACCGCTACCAGCGGTGGTTTGTTTGCCGGATCAAGAGCTACCAACTCTTTTTCCGAAGGTAA
CTGGCTTCAGCAGAGCGCAGATACCAAATACTGTTCTTCTAGTGTAGCCGTAGTTAGGCCACCACTTCAA
GAACTCTGTAGCACCGCCTACATACCTCGCTCTGCTAATCCTGTTACCAGTGGCTGCTGCCAGTGGCGAT
AAGTCGTGTCTTACCGGGTTGGACTCAAGACGATAGTTACCGGATAAGGCGCAGCGGTCGGGCTGAACGG
GGGGTTCGTGCACACAGCCCAGCTTGGAGCGAACGACCTACACCGAACTGAGATACCTACAGCGTGAGCT
ATGAGAAAGCGCCACGCTTCCCGAAGGGAGAAAGGCGGACAGGTATCCGGTAAGCGGCAGGGTCGGAACA
GGAGAGCGCACGAGGGAGCTTCCAGGGGGAAACGCCTGGTATCTTTATAGTCCTGTCGGGTTTCGCCACC
TCTGACTTGAGCGTCGATTTTTGTGATGCTCGTCAGGGGGGCGGAGCCTATGGAAAAACGCCAGCAACGC
GGCCTTTTTACGGTTCCTGGCCTTTTGCTGGCCTTTTGCTCACATGTTCTTTCCTGCGTTATCCCCTGAT
TCTGTGGATAACCGTATTACCGCCTTTGAGTGAGCTGATACCGCTCGCCGCAGCCGAACGACCGAGCGCA
GCGAGTCAGTGAGCGAGGAAGCGGAAGAGCGCCCAATACGCAAACCGCCTCTCCCCGCGCGTTGGCCGAT
TCATTAATGCAGCTGGCACGACAGGTTTCCCGACTGGAAAGCGGGCAGTGAGCGCAACGCAATTAATGTG
AGTTAGCTCACTCATTAGGCACCCCAGGCTTTACACTTTATGCTTCCGGCTCGTATGTTGTGTGGAATTG
TGAGCGGATAACAATTTCACACAGGAAACAGCTATGACCATGATTACGCCAAGCGCGCAATTAACCCTCA
CTAAAGGGAACAAAAGCTGGAGCTGCAAGCTTAATGTAGTCTTATGCAATACTCTTGTAGTCTTGCAACA
TGGTAACGATGAGTTAGCAACATGCCTTACAAGGAGAGAAAAAGCACCGTGCATGCCGATTGGTGGAAGT
AAGGTGGTACGATCGTGCCTTATTAGGAAGGCAACAGACGGGTCTGACATGGATTGGACGAACCACTGAA
TTGCCGCATTGCAGAGATATTGTATTTAAGTGCCTAGCTCGATACATAAACGGGTCTCTCTGGTTAGACC
AGATCTGAGCCTGGGAGCTCTCTGGCTAACTAGGGAACCCACTGCTTAAGCCTCAATAAAGCTTGCCTTG
AGTGCTTCAAGTAGTGTGTGCCCGTCTGTTGTGTGACTCTGGTAACTAGAGATCCCTCAGACCCTTTTAG
TCAGTGTGGAAAATCTCTAGCAGTGGCGCCCGAACAGGGACTTGAAAGCGAAAGGGAAACCAGAGGAGCT
CTCTCGACGCAGGACTCGGCTTGCTGAAGCGCGCACGGCAAGAGGCGAGGGGCGGCGACTGGTGAGTACG
CCAAAAATTTTGACTAGCGGAGGCTAGAAGGAGAGAGATGGGTGCGAGAGCGTCAGTATTAAGCGGGGGA
GAATTAGATCGCGATGGGAAAAAATTCGGTTAAGGCCAGGGGGAAAGAAAAAATATAAATTAAAACATAT
AGTATGGGCAAGCAGGGAGCTAGAACGATTCGCAGTTAATCCTGGCCTGTTAGAAACATCAGAAGGCTGT
AGACAAATACTGGGACAGCTACAACCATCCCTTCAGACAGGATCAGAAGAACTTAGATCATTATATAATA
CAGTAGCAACCCTCTATTGTGTGCATCAAAGGATAGAGATAAAAGACACCAAGGAAGCTTTAGACAAGAT
AGAGGAAGAGCAAAACAAAAGTAAGACCACCGCACAGCAAGCGGCCGCTGATCTTCAGACCTGGAGGAGG
AGATATGAGGGACAATTGGAGAAGTGAATTATATAAATATAAAGTAGTAAAAATTGAACCATTAGGAGTA
GCACCCACCAAGGCAAAGAGAAGAGTGGTGCAGAGAGAAAAAAGAGCAGTGGGAATAGGAGCTTTGTTCC
TTGGGTTCTTGGGAGCAGCAGGAAGCACTATGGGCGCAGCGTCAATGACGCTGACGGTACAGGCCAGACA
ATTATTGTCTGGTATAGTGCAGCAGCAGAACAATTTGCTGAGGGCTATTGAGGCGCAACAGCATCTGTTG
CAACTCACAGTCTGGGGCATCAAGCAGCTCCAGGCAAGAATCCTGGCTGTGGAAAGATACCTAAAGGATC
AACAGCTCCTGGGGATTTGGGGTTGCTCTGGAAAACTCATTTGCACCACTGCTGTGCCTTGGAATGCTAG
TTGGAGTAATAAATCTCTGGAACAGATTTGGAATCACACGACCTGGATGGAGTGGGACAGAGAAATTAAC
AATTACACAAGCTTAATACACTCCTTAATTGAAGAATCGCAAAACCAGCAAGAAAAGAATGAACAAGAAT
TATTGGAATTAGATAAATGGGCAAGTTTGTGGAATTGGTTTAACATAACAAATTGGCTGTGGTATATAAA
ATTATTCATAATGATAGTAGGAGGCTTGGTAGGTTTAAGAATAGTTTTTGCTGTACTTTCTATAGTGAAT
AGAGTTAGGCAGGGATATTCACCATTATCGTTTCAGACCCACCTCCCAACCCCGAGGGGACCCAGAGAGG
GCCTATTTCCCATGATTCCTTCATATTTGCATATACGATACAAGGCTGTTAGAGAGATAATTAGAATTAA
TTTGACTGTAAACACAAAGATATTAGTACAAAATACGTGACGTAGAAAGTAATAATTTCTTGGGTAGTTT
GCAGTTTTAAAATTATGTTTTAAAATGGACTATCATATGCTTACCGTAACTTGAAAGTATTTCGATTTCT
TGGCTTTATATATCTTGTGGAAAGGACGAAACACCGGATCCCGGTGTACAATGCCCGTTTTAGAGCTAGA
AATAGCAAGTTAAAATAAGGCTAGTCCGTTATCAACTTGAAAAAGTGGCACCGAGTCGGTGCTTTTTTAA
GCTTGGCGTAACTAGATCTTGAGACAAATGGCAGTATTCATCCACAATTTTAAAAGAAAAGGGGGGATTG
GGGGGTACAGTGCAGGGGAAAGAATAGTAGACATAATAGCAACAGACATACAAACTAAAGAATTACAAAA
ACAAATTACAAAAATTCAAAATTTTCGGGTTTATTACAGGGACAGCAGAGATCCACTTTGGCGCCGGCTC
GAGGGGG
