>Addgene plasmid #77478 | CAMK1 gRNA (BRDN0001146762) | depositor partial sequence | sequence record 144938 | Target Sequence
GATCCCGGTGTACAATGCCC
