>Addgene plasmid #77478 | CAMK1 gRNA (BRDN0001146762) | addgene partial sequence | sequence record 187839 | hU6-F
TAGAAAGTAATAATTTCTTGGGTAGTTTGCAGTTTTAAAATTATGTTTTAAAATGGACTATCATATGCTT
ACCGTAACTTGAAAGTATTTCGATTTCTTGGCTTTATATATCTTGTGGAAAGGACGAAACACCGGATCCC
GGTGTACAATGCCCGTTTTAGAGCTAGAAATAGCAAGTTAAAATAAGGCTAGTCCGTTATCAACTTGAAA
AAGTGGCACCGAGTCGGTGCTTTTTTAAGCTTGGCGTAACTAGATCTTGAGACAAATGGCAGTATTCATC
CACAATTTTAAAAGAAAAGGGGGGATTGGGGGGTACAGTGCAGGGGAAAGAATAGTAGACATAATAGCAA
CAGACATACAAACTAAAGAATTACAAAAACAAATTACAAAAATTCAAAATTTTCGGGTTTATTACAGGGA
CAGCAGAGATCCACTTTGGCGCCGGCTCGAGGGGGCCCGGGTGCAAAGATGGATAAAGTTTTAAACAGAG
AGGAATCTTTGCAGCTAATGGACCTTCTAGGTCTTGAAAGGAGTGGGAATTGGCTCCGGTGCCCGTCAGT
GGGCAGAGCG
